>Addgene plasmid #148834 | pnYC-NvM-DmBam-del13-36_AG | depositor full sequence | sequence record 291282 | Full Sequence
GGTATGGCAATGAAAGACGGTGAGCTGGTGATATGGGATAGTGTTCACCCTTGTTACACCGTTTTCCATG
AGCAAACTGAAACGTTTTCATCGCTCTGGAGTGAATACCACGACGATTTCCGGCAGTTTCTACACATATA
TTCGCAAGATGTGGCGTGTTACGGTGAAAACCTGGCCTATTTCCCTAAAGGGTTTATTGAGAATATGTTT
TTCGTCTCAGCCAATCCCTGGGTGAGTTTCACCAGTTTTGATTTAAACGTGGCCAATATGGACAACTTCT
TCGCCCCCGTTTTCACCATGGGCAAATATTATACGCAAGGCGACAAGGTGCTGATGCCGCTGGCGATTCA
GGTTCATCATGCCGTCTGTGATGGCTTCCATGTCGGCAGAATGCTTAATGAATTACAACAGTACTGCGAT
GAGTGGCAGGGCGGGGCGTAATTTTTTTAAGGCAGTTATTGGTGCCCTTAAACGCCTGGTGCTACGCCTG
AATAAGTGATAATAAGCGGATGAATGGCAGAAATTCGAAAGCAAATTCGACCCGGTCGTCGGTTCAGGGC
AGGGTCGTTAAATAGCCGCTTATGTCTATTGCTGGTTTACCGGTTTATTGACTACCGGAAGCAGTGTGAC
CGTGTGCTTCTCAAATGCCTGAGGCCAGTTTGCTCAGGCTCTCCCCGTGGAGGTAATAATTGACGATATG
ATCATTTATTCTGCCTCCCAGAGCCTGATAAAAACGGTTAGCGCTTCGTTAATACAGATGTAGGTGTTCC
ACAGGGTAGCCAGCAGCATCCTGCGATGCAGATCCGGAACATAATGGTGCAGGGCGCTTGTTTCGGCGTG
GGTATGGTGGCAGGCCCCGTGGCCGGGGGACTGTTGGGCGCTGCCGGCACCTGTCCTACGAGTTGCATGA
TAAAGAAGACAGTCATAAGTGCGGCGACGATAGTCATGCCCCGCGCCCACCGGAAGGAGCTACCGGACAG
CGGTGCGGACTGTTGTAACTCAGAATAAGAAATGAGGCCGCTCATGGCGTTGACTCTCAGTCATAGTATC
GTGGTATCACCGGTTGGTTCCACTCTCTGTTGCGGGCAACTTCAGCAGCACGTAGGGGACTTCCGCGTTT
CCAGACTTTACGAAACACGGAAACCGAAGACCATTCATGTTGTTGCTCAGGTCGCAGACGTTTTGCAGCA
GCAGTCGCTTCACGTTCGCTCGCGTATCGGTGATTCATTCTGCTAACCAGTAAGGCAACCCCGCCAGCCT
AGCCGGGTCCTCAACGACAGGAGCACGATCATGCGCACCCGTGGCCAGGACCCAACGCTGCCCGAGATGC
GCCGCGTGCGGCTGCTGGAGATGGCGGACGCGATGGATATGTTCTGCCAAGGGTTGGTTTGCGCATTCAC
AGTTCTCCGCAAGAATTGATTGGCTCCAATTCTTGGAGTGGTGAATCCGTTAGCGAGGTGCCGCCGGCTT
CCATTCAGGTCGAGGTGGCCCGGCTCCATGCACCGCGACGCAACGCGGGGAGGCAGACAAGGTATAGGGC
GGCGCCTACAATCCATGCCAACCCGTTCCATGTGCTCGCCGAGGCGGCATAAATCGCCGTGACGATCAGC
GGTCCAGTGATCGAAGTTAGGCTGGTAAGAGCCGCGAGCGATCCTTGAAGCTGTCCCTGATGGTCGTCAT
CTACCTGCCTGGACAGCATGGCCTGCAACGCGGGCATCCCGATGCCGCCGGAAGCGAGAAGAATCATAAT
GGGGAAGGCCATCCAGCCTCGCGTCGCGAACGCCAGCAAGACGTAGCCCAGCGCGTCGGCCGCCATGCCG
GCGATAATGGCCTGCTTCTCGCCGAAACGTTTGGTGGCGGGACCAGTGACGAAGGCTTGAGCGAGGGCGT
GCAAGATTCCGAATACCGCAAGCGACAGGCCGATCATCGTCGCGCTCCAGCGAAAGCGGTCCTCGCCGAA
AATGACCCAGAGCGCTGCCGGCACCTGTCCTACGAGTTGCATGATAAAGAAGACAGTCATAAGTGCGGCG
ACGATAGTCATGCCCCGCGCCCACCGGAAGGAGCTGACTGGGTTGAAGGCTCTCAAGGGCATCGGTCGAC
GCTCTCCCTTATGCGACTCCTGCATTAGGAAGCAGCCCAGTAGTAGGTTGAGGCCGTTGAGCACCGCCGC
CGCAAGGAATGGTGCATGCAAGGAGATGGCGCCCAACAGTCCCCCGGCCACGGGGCCTGCCACCATACCC
ACGCCGAAACAAGCGCTCATGAGCCCGAAGTGGCGAGCCCGATCTTCCCCATCGGTGATGTCGGCGATAT
AGGCGCCAGCAACCGCACCTGTGGCGCCGGTGATGCCGGCCACGATGCGTCCGGCGTAGAGGATCAGACT
AAGATCTCGATCCCGCGAAATTAATACGACTCACTATAGGGGAATTGTGAGCGGATAACAATTCCCCACT
AGTAATAATTTTGTTTAACTTTAAGAAGGAGATATACCATGGAAACTGAAGAAGGTAAACTGGTAATCTG
GATTAACGGCGATAAAGGCTATAACGGTCTCGCTGAAGTCGGTAAGAAATTCGAGAAAGATACCGGAATT
AAAGTCACCGTTGAGCATCCGGATAAACTGGAAGAGAAATTCCCACAGGTTGCGGCAACTGGCGATGGCC
CTGACATTATCTTCTGGGCACACGACCGCTTTGGTGGCTACGCTCAATCTGGCCTGTTGGCTGAAATCAC
CCCGGACAAAGCGTTCCAGGACAAGCTGTATCCGTTTACCTGGGATGCCGTACGTTACAACGGCAAGCTG
ATTGCTTACCCGATCGCTGTTGAAGCGTTATCGCTGATTTATAACAAAGACCTGCTGCCGAACCCGCCAA
AAACCTGGGAAGAGATCCCGGCGCTGGATAAAGAACTGAAAGCGAAAGGTAAGAGCGCCCTGATGTTCAA
CCTGCAAGAACCGTACTTCACCTGGCCGCTGATTGCTGCTGACGGGGGTTATGCGTTCAAGTATGAAAAC
GGCAAGTACGACATTAAAGACGTGGGCGTGGATAACGCTGGCGCGAAAGCGGGTCTGACCTTCCTGGTTG
ACCTGATTAAAAACAAACACATGAATGCAGACACCGATTACTCCATCGCAGAAGCTGCCTTTAATAAAGG
CGAAACAGCGATGACCATCAACGGCCCGTGGGCATGGTCCAACATCGACACCAGCAAAGTGAATTATGGT
GTAACGGTACTGCCGACCTTCAAGGGTCAACCATCCAAACCGTTCGTTGGCGTGCTGAGCGCAGGTATTA
ACGCCGCCAGTCCGAACAAAGAGCTGGCAAAAGAGTTCCTCGAAAACTATCTGCTGACTGATGAAGGTCT
GGAAGCGGTTAATAAAGACAAACCGCTGGGTGCCGTAGCGCTGAAGTCTTACGAGGAAGAGTTGGCGAAA
GATCCACGTATTGCCGCCACGATGGAAAACGCCCAGAAAGGTGAAATCATGCCGAACATCCCGCAGATGT
CCGCTTTCTGGTATGCCGTGCGTACTGCGGTGATCAACGCCGCCAGCGGTCGTCAGACTGTCGATGAAGC
CCTTAAAGACGCGCAGACTGGTACCGGCAGCGGCGAAAACCTTTACTTCCAGGGCCATATGCTCGAGATG
CTTAATGCACGTGACGTGTGTCCTGAGGGCAACAACGAAGATCCGAGGAAAGCCACTTGTGAGTACGAGG
ATACGAACGAAGATGGTGCAACCTGCACATCGGGCGTTTTATCCGAAATCCAGGAGAACTTCGGTAGACT
CCGGTTGTGTGACGTTACTGCACCACTCCTCGAATTCCACGGTTTGGATTGCTTGCAACAGATTCAAAAG
CGCTCGCGCCATTTTGCATTCGACGGTTCTCCGGCCAAGAAGTCGCGATCCGGAGGCGTGTTGGTCACCG
GGCCAAAGCAGAAGCAACTGCAGAAGGAAAATGTGTGGAACCGGAAGAGTAAAGGCTCTGCGTCCGCGGA
TAATATTGAGAAACTGCCCATAACTATTGAGAAACTGCATATGATTGGTCTGCACGGCGATTGCTTAGAG
CACAACGCCGTGCTGCGTTTGATGAATCTGTTCAGATCCCTGCATGATCACCTGACCGCCGATTTGGGCT
TCTCGCGCCAAAACTCAATGCCCTCGGACTATCTGTTCGATATGCCGGTGAAGAGCACGATGCCTAAGAG
CTTGAATGTGCGCTACCAACTGCAGGTGCTGTGCACCAAAGTAGAGCGCTTCCTTGTCCAGCAGCGCCGC
ACCTTGGAGTCGAATCGCCACTTCGATTTCGAGAAATACGACGAGTGTGACAAGTTGCTTAAGGGTTTCG
CATCCTATTTGGACAACTTCAAACTGCTTTTAAAGCCCAAAATGCGCAATCGAAACGGAAACTCGGGGAG
CAATGCGGACAAGTTCCATACTCAGCGCATGGAGAGATTGCTAATTGGTCTGCGCGATTGGATCAAGGCT
GCGCATCTCAGTGTGCACGTATTTAACTGGGAAATGGATCTGGAGCACCGCTACTCCGGGGCCATGACCG
AAAGCCACAAGTCGTTGAACGAGCGGGCCATCCTTTTGTCCGGTGCCGAGCTAAGGGCGGCCGAAGCGCG
TGGAATCAGTGCGGAGGATCTGTTCATCGCCCAGAGATACAAACTGGGAGGTCCGATCTATTGCGTTCTG
GAGCAGCATGAGTTCCTCTCCGCTCTGATCGCCAATCCAGAGACCTATTTCCCGCCCAGTGTTGTCGCCA
TTTGCGGGCCACAGAAGCTTGGCGCAGTGAGCATGGAGCAGCCGTCAGCGTCGGAGGAGGAGTTTGAGGA
GACCGAGGAAGTGCCATCATCGCCACCTCGTCACACCGGACGTGTACCTCGCTTCAGAAGCTAACCTAGG
AGATCCGGCTGCTAACAAAGCCCGAAAGGAAGCTGAGTTGGCTGCTGCCACCGCTGAGCAATAACTAGCA
TAACCCCTTGGGGCCTCTAAACGGGTCTTGAGGGGTTTTTTGCTGAAAGGAGGAACTATATCCGGATATC
CCGCAAGAGGCCCGGCAGTACCGGCATAACCAAGCCTATGCCTACAGCATCCAGGGTGACGGTGCCGAGG
ATGACGATGAGCGCATTGTTAGATTTCATACACGGTGCCTGACTGCGTTAGCAATTTAACTGTGATAAAC
TACCGCATTAAAGCTTATCGATGATAAGCTGTCAAACATGAGAATTACAACTTATATCGTATGGGGCTGA
CTTCAGGTGCTACATTTGAAGAGATAAATTGCACTGAAATCAAGAAATATTTTATCTGATTAATAAGATG
ATCTTCTTGAGATCGTTTTGGTCTGCGCGTAATCTCTTGCTCTGAAAACGAAAAAACCGCCTTGCAGGGC
GGTTTTTCGAAGGTTCTCTGAGCTACCAACTCTTTGAACCGAGGTAACTGGCTTGGAGGAGCGCAGTCAC
CAAAACTTGTCCTTTCAGTTTAGCCTTAACCGGCGCATGACTTCAAGACTAACTCCTCTAAATCAATTAC
CAGTGGCTGCTGCCAGTGGTGCTTTTGCATGTCTTTCCGGGTTGGACTCAAGACGATAGTTACCGGATAA
GGCGCAGCGGTCGGACTGAACGGGGGGTTCGTGCATACAGTCCAGCTTGGAGCGAACTGCCTACCCGGAA
CTGAGTGTCAGGCGTGGAATGAGACAAACGCGGCCATAACAGCGGAATGACACCGGTAAACCGAAAGGCA
GGAACAGGAGAGCGCACGAGGGAGCCGCCAGGGGGAAACGCCTGGTATCTTTATAGTCCTGTCGGGTTTC
GCCACCACTGATTTGAGCGTCAGATTTCGTGATGCTTGTCAGGGGGGCGGAGCCTATGGAAAAACGGCTT
TGCCGCGGCCCTCTCACTTCCCTGTTAAGTATCTTCCTGGCATCTTCCAGGAAATCTCCGCCCCGTTCGT
AAGCCATTTCCGCTCGCCGCAGTCGAACGACCGAGCGTAGCGAGTCAGTGAGCGAGGAAGCGGAATATAT
CCTGTATCACATATTCTGCTGACGCACCGGTGCAGCCTTTTTTCTCCTGCCACATGAAGCACTTCACTGA
CACCCTCATCAGTGCCAACATAGTAAGCCAGTATACACTCCCCTAGCGCTGATGTCCGGCGGTGCTTTTG
CCGTTACGCACCACCCCGTCAGTAGCTGAACAGGAGGGACAGCTGATAGAAACAGAAGCCACTGGAGCAC
CTCAAAAACACCATCATACACTAAATCAGTAAGTTGGCAGCATCACCCGACGCACTTTGCGCCGAATAAA
TACCTGTGACGGAAGATCACTTCGCAGAATAAATAAATCCTGGTGTCCCTGTTGATACCGGGAAGCCCTG
GGCCAACTTTTGGCGAAAATGAGACGTTGATCGGCACGTAAGAGGTTCCAACTTTCACCATAATGAAATA
AGATCACTACCGGGCGTATTTTTTGAGTTATCGAGATTTTCAGGAGCTAAGGAAGCTAAAATGGAGAAAA
AAATCACTGGATATACCACCGTTGATATATCCCAATGGCATCGTAAAGAACATTTTGAGGCATTTCAGTC
AGTTGCTCAATGTACCTATAACCAGACCGTTCAGCTGGATATTACGGCCTTTTTAAAGACCGTAAAGAAA
AATAAGCACAAGTTTTATCCGGCCTTTATTCACATTCTTGCCCGCCTGATGAATGCTCATCCGGAATTC
Features (pLannotate 1.2.2; 18 found; start..end, strand, type, name):
    739..834     -  CDS            resD (fragment): REDF_ECOLI - Also known as D. Protein inferred from homology: Swiss-Prot protein existence level 3. Acts as a repressor of transcription and as a site-specific resolvase that cleaves at the RfsF site. From Escherichia coli (strain K12).
    824..881     +  CDS            TcR (fragment): tetracycline efflux protein; tet; confers resistance to tetracycline
    878..971     -  CDS            TcR (fragment): tetracycline efflux protein; tet; confers resistance to tetracycline
   1475..2375    -  CDS            TcR (fragment): tetracycline efflux protein; tet; confers resistance to tetracycline
   2402..2420    +  promoter       T7 promoter: promoter for bacteriophage T7 RNA polymerase
   2421..2445    +  protein_bind   lac operator: The lac repressor binds to the lac operator to inhibit transcription in E. coli. This inhibition can be relieved by adding lactose or isopropyl-β-D-thiogalactopyranoside (IPTG). lac repressor encoded by lacI
   2460..2482    +  RBS            RBS: efficient ribosome binding site from bacteriophage T7 gene 10 (Olins and Rangwala, 1989)
   2493..3589    +  CDS            MBP (fragment): maltose binding protein from E. coli; malE (mutated); This version of the gene does not encode a signal sequence, so MBP will remain in the cytosol.
   3638..4891    +  CDS            bam (fragment): BAM_DROME - Experimental evidence at protein level: Swiss-Prot protein existence level 1. Required to initiate both male and female gametogenesis. May regulate cystoblast cell divisions. From Drosophila melanogaster (Fruit fly).
   4908..4957    +  CDS            SET1 (fragment): solubility-enhancement tag derived from T7 phage gene 10B
   4965..5012    +  terminator     T7 terminator: transcription terminator for bacteriophage T7 RNA polymerase
   5035..5139    -  CDS            TcR (fragment): tetracycline efflux protein; tet; confers resistance to tetracycline
   5187..5215    -  promoter       tet promoter: E. coli promoter for tetracycline efflux protein gene
   5327..5872    +  rep_origin     p15A ori: Plasmids containing the medium-copy-number p15A origin of replication can be propagated in E. coli cells that contain a second plasmid with the ColE1 origin.
   5960..6015    +  rep_origin     RSF ori (fragment): Plasmids containing the RSF 1030 origin of replication can be propagated in E. coli cells that contain additional plasmids with compatible origins.
   6134..6277    -  mobile_element IS1 (fragment): prokaryotic transposable element IS1
   6398..6500    +  promoter       cat promoter: promoter of the E. coli cat gene encoding chloramphenicol acetyltransferase
   6501..441     +  CDS            CmR (across the origin): chloramphenicol acetyltransferase; cat; confers resistance to chloramphenicol
