[The description below was written by a language model from this plasmid's Addgene catalogue record and pLannotate feature annotations shown in this document.]
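Description:
pnYC-NvM-DmBam-del13-36_AG is a bacterial expression plasmid of about 6.7 kb for producing a deletion variant of the Drosophila melanogaster Bag-of-marbles (Bam) protein in E. coli. The catalogue lists the backbone as unknown, but the annotated features point to a pACYC-like architecture. It has a p15A origin of replication, a chloramphenicol acetyltransferase gene driven by its own cat promoter, and scattered remnants of a disrupted tetracycline resistance gene with its tet promoter. The tetracycline fragments flank the expression cassette and are not expected to be functional, and selection is with chloramphenicol. The p15A origin gives low to medium copy number and is compatible with ColE1-type plasmids, so the vector could be used for co-expression with a second plasmid, although the record does not state this explicitly. Short matches to an RSF origin, IS1 and resD appear to be backbone remnants.

The expression cassette consists of a T7 promoter with an adjacent lac operator, the T7 gene 10 ribosome binding site, and a T7 terminator, giving IPTG-inducible transcription in hosts that supply T7 RNA polymerase. The open reading frame begins with a cytosolic maltose-binding protein lacking its signal sequence, which serves as an N-terminal solubility and affinity tag. It is followed by the Bam coding sequence. As the name indicates, residues 13–36 are deleted, and the insert also carries an A239S substitution that the depositor describes as a natural variant. A short fragment annotated as a T7 gene 10B-derived solubility tag lies just downstream of the insert, and its reading-frame status is not clear from the record. The associated publication concerns the direct interaction of Bam with the CAF40 subunit of the CCR4-NOT complex, so this deletion protein was presumably made for studies of that interaction.
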