Addgene plasmid #148834: pnYC-NvM-DmBam-del13-36_AG
Purpose: Bacterial Expression of DmBam-del13-36
Depositing lab: Elisa Izaurralde. Depositing organization: Max Planck Institute for Developmental Biology. Publication: Drosophila Bag-of-marbles directly interacts with the CAF40 subunit of the CCR4-NOT complex to elicit repression of mRNA targets. Sgromo A, Raisch T, Backhaus C, Keskeny C, Alva V, Weichenrieder O, Izaurralde E. RNA. 2018 Mar;24(3):381-395. doi: 10.1261/rna.064584.117. Epub 2017 Dec 18. PubMed 29255063.
Backbone
  Vector backbone: Unknown
  Vector type: Bacterial Expression
Growth in bacteria
  Bacterial resistance: Chloramphenicol, 25 μg/mL
  Growth temperature: 37°C
  Growth strain: DH5alpha
  Copy number: Low Copy
Gene/Insert
  Gene/Insert name: DmBam-del13-36
  Species: D. melanogaster (fly)
  Mutation: one non silent mutation A239 to S, described as natural variant at UniProt.: P22745 (NCBI NM:057452.3).
  Entrez Gene: bam (a.k.a. Dmel_CG10422, BAM, Bam, Bam-C, BamC, BamF, CG10422, Dmel\CG10422, alpha, fs(3)neo61, ham)
  Cloning method: Unknown
Terms and licenses: Academic/Nonprofit Terms; Industry Terms: Not Available to Industry
Depositor comments: Plasmids from this collection were made available to the research community and donated after the lab closed. Please note that the sequence provided by the depositing laboratory may be theoretical/predicted or based on Sanger sequencing results. There may be discrepancies between sequencing results obtained by Addgene and the depositor sequence. If an Addgene verified sequence is not available, please contact before placing your order to request that our lab fully sequence the plasmid.
How to cite: pnYC-NvM-DmBam-del13-36_AG was a gift from Elisa Izaurralde (Addgene plasmid # 148834 ; http://n2t.net/addgene:148834 ; RRID:Addgene_148834)
